Addgene plasmid #19595: pCM1.107
Depositing lab: Geraldine Seydoux. Depositing organization: Johns Hopkins University and School of Medicine.
Backbone
  Vector backbone: PDONRP4P1R
  Backbone size w/o insert (bp): 2645
  Vector type: Worm Expression
Growth in bacteria
  Bacterial resistance: Kanamycin, 50 μg/mL
  Growth temperature: 37°C
  Growth strain: DH5alpha
  Growth instructions: DH5alpha
  Copy number: Unknown
Gene/Insert
  Gene/Insert name: fbf-1 prom in PDONRP4P1R
  Species: C. elegans (nematode)
  Insert size (bp): 1118
  Cloning method: Gateway Cloning; 5′ cloning site attP4 (destroyed during cloning); 3′ cloning site attP1R (destroyed during cloning)
  Sequencing primers: 5′ M13Forward
Terms and licenses: Academic/Nonprofit Terms; Industry Terms: Not Available to Industry
How to cite: pCM1.107 was a gift from Geraldine Seydoux (Addgene plasmid # 19595 ; http://n2t.net/addgene:19595 ; RRID:Addgene_19595)
