[The description below was written by a language model from this plasmid's Addgene catalogue record and pLannotate feature annotations shown in this document.]
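Description:
pCM1.107 is a Gateway entry clone built in the pDONR P4-P1R donor backbone and catalogued as a worm expression reagent. It carries a roughly 1.1 kb fragment of C. elegans genomic DNA described as the fbf-1 promoter, giving a total plasmid of about 3.8 kb. The fragment was introduced by a BP recombination, which consumed the attP4 and attP1R sites of the donor vector. The feature table accordingly shows the insert bracketed by an attL-type site containing the attB4 core on the upstream side and an attR1 site on the downstream side, the configuration expected of a 5′-element (slot 1) entry clone in the MultiSite Gateway system. The automated annotation also flags a short match to the neighbouring C. elegans gene wdfy-2 within the insert. This probably reflects adjacent genomic sequence included in the upstream region rather than an intended coding payload.

The plasmid is maintained in E. coli through a high-copy ColE1/pUC-type origin and selected with kanamycin via the aph(3')-Ia resistance gene. The rrnB T1 and T2 terminators upstream of the recombination cassette insulate the insert from read-through transcription. A T7 promoter and small lacI and lacZα fragments are backbone remnants with no stated function here.

The construct holds no reporter, coding sequence or 3′ UTR of its own, so it is not an expression plasmid in itself. It is a modular promoter donor, intended to be combined in an LR reaction with a middle entry clone (a gene or tag), a 3′ entry clone and a destination vector to assemble transgenes driven by fbf-1 regulatory sequence for use in nematodes. The record does not state which specific downstream transgenes it was used to build.
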