Features (pLannotate 1.2.2; 11 found; start..end, strand, type, name):
    121..213     +  CDS            lacI (fragment): lac repressor; lacI; The lac repressor binds to the lac operator to inhibit transcription in E. coli. This inhibition can be relieved by adding lactose or isopropyl-β-D-thiogalactopyranoside (IPTG).
    268..295     -  terminator     rrnB T2 terminator: transcription terminator T2 from the E. coli rrnB gene
    427..470     +  terminator     rrnB T1 terminator: Escherichia coli rrnB; transcription terminator T1 from the E. coli rrnB gene
    517..553     -  CDS            lacZα (fragment): LacZα fragment of β-galactosidase; lacZ fragment
    592..677     +  protein_bind   attL1 (fragment): mutant version of attL; recombination site for the Gateway® LR reaction LR Clonase™
    668..688     +  protein_bind   attB4: mutant version of attB; core recombination site for the Gateway® BP reaction BP Clonase™
    845..919     +  CDS            wdfy-2 (fragment): WDFY2_CAEEL - Experimental evidence at protein level: Swiss-Prot protein existence level 1. Plays a role in coelomocyte endocytosis. From Caenorhabditis elegans.
   1806..1930    +  protein_bind   attR1: mutant version of attR; recombination site for the Gateway® LR reaction LR Clonase™
   2003..2021    -  promoter       T7 promoter: promoter for bacteriophage T7 RNA polymerase
   2155..2964    +  CDS            KanR: aminoglycoside phosphotransferase; aph(3')-Ia; confers resistance to kanamycin in bacteria or G418 (Geneticin®) in eukaryotes
   3111..3699    +  rep_origin     ori: high-copy-number ColE1/pMB1/pBR322/pUC origin of replication
>Addgene plasmid #19595 | pCM1.107 | depositor full sequence | sequence record 9229 | Author sequence
CTTTCCTGCGTTATCCCCTGATTCTGTGGATAACCGTATTACCGCCTTTGAGTGAGCTGATACCGCTCGC
CGCAGCCGAACGACCGAGCGCAGCGAGTCAGTGAGCGAGGAAGCGGAAGAGCGCCCAATACGCAAACCGC
CTCTCCCCGCGCGTTGGCCGATTCATTAATGCAGCTGGCACGACAGGTTTCCCGACTGGAAAGCGGGCAG
TGAGCGCAACGCAATTAATACGCGTACCGCTAGCCAGGAAGAGTTTGTAGAAACGCAAAAAGGCCATCCG
TCAGGATGGCCTTCTGCTTAGTTTGATGCCTGGCAGTTTATGGCGGGCGTCCTGCCCGCCACCCTCCGGG
CCGTTGCTTCACAACGTTCAAATCCGCTCCCGGCGGATTTGTCCTACTCAGGAGAGCGTTCACCGACAAA
CAACAGATAAAACGAAAGGCCCAGTCTTCCGACTGAGCCTTTCGTTTTATTTGATGCCTGGCAGTTCCCT
ACTCTCGCGTTAACGCTAGCATGGATGTTTTCCCAGTCACGACGTTGTAAAACGACGGCCAGTCTTAAGC
TCGGGCCCGCGTTAACGCTACCATGGAGCTCCAAATAATGATTTTATTTTGACTGATAGTGACCTGTTCG
TTGCAACAAATTGATAAGCAATGCTTTTTTATAATGCCAACTTTGTATAGAAAAGTTGATATATAAAAAA
ACTAGTTGAAAAAGTTTGTCACCGAAGATACGCCCGGTCAGAGACAAATGGCACTTTGTCGACTGGATAC
CATGTCACTTTGGATACTTTGTCCCCAAAAATACCTTGCCACCCTAAAAGTTTGTCCCCTCGGAATGAGG
GCCAGTTACCAGTGGCCATAATCGTGTGATTATTATTTGGGATGTTCGAAGTGTTTGCTCCGCCCTTTCT
GGATCACAATAGACAATTGCTTCTTCTACTTCTTGAATGTCTCATAATTCTTCTTATTTTTATCTAATTT
ATTGCTTCTCCTTTCTATTTTGTATATTAACTCCCAAAAACGCCCATTCTTCCCCAAAACCATCTAAAAC
TTACCAATATTTCCCGATACCCCTGACAGGTTATCCTGAATAATGATTGTGATTCTCAAATTTCTTCTAA
TCCCGTTAATTCCCCAAATATTCGAATGTAACTTTTTTTGGAATTTTTTTGTTTTCTAGTTTATAAATAA
ACAATATGTTTGAAAAACAATCGTAATTTGCGTTTTAGATGGTTAAACGGTAGGAAGCTTAAGCTTCCTA
CAACATCCAAATACAATGCAATATTTTCTGAAATTCTAAATATCAAAACATCATCCGGAATATGGAGATT
TAATGCAACTCTATAGAGGTTTATGGGGACTTAGTCTTCTGGAAATTGAATTATGTGATTATGAATTAAT
TTTAAAAAAACCAATCCCAATCATACGATCGTCGACGACGATCGTCCCTCGCGTCTCGCGAGAGCCAACT
GGTTATAGCTTTTCGGGAGGTTTAAATGTTTTATCAATTTTATACGGTACGGTCTGGAATATTCCACAAT
TTTTTATCTGTTTTAACAGAGAATATCTCTCCATGGAGATGCTAAAATTTTGAGAGATAAATAAGCAAAT
CGCATTGTTTGAAAATTTCAATTTGGATACGGTAGACAATGACAAAGTACGCAAACACCAGAGTATGTGA
CACACTTTCGTCATTCTCAAATTCAATTTGAAATATTATTTTCTTATTCCTATTCTCTATTTTCTGTGAA
TTGATAGTTTTTCTATAAGTAACCATTCGAATAAAATTATCAACTAATCGACATGACAAGTTTGTACAAA
AAAGTTGAACGAGAAACGTAAAATGATATAAATATCAATATATTAAATTAGATTTTGCATAAAAAACAGA
CTACATAATACTGTAAAACACAACATATGCAGTCACTATGAATCAACTACTTAGATGGTATTAGTGACCT
GTAGAATTCGAGCTCTAGAGCTGCAGGGCGGCCGCGATATCCCCTATAGTGAGTCGTATTACATGGTCAT
AGCTGTTTCCTGGCAGCTCTGGCCCGTGTCTCAAAATCTCTGATGTTACATTGCACAAGATAAAAATATA
TCATCATGAACAATAAAACTGTCTGCTTACATAAACAGTAATACAAGGGGTGTTATGAGCCATATTCAAC
GGGAAACGTCGAGGCCGCGATTAAATTCCAACATGGATGCTGATTTATATGGGTATAAATGGGCTCGCGA
TAATGTCGGGCAATCAGGTGCGACAATCTATCGCTTGTATGGGAAGCCCGATGCGCCAGAGTTGTTTCTG
AAACATGGCAAAGGTAGCGTTGCCAATGATGTTACAGATGAGATGGTCAGACTAAACTGGCTGACGGAAT
TTATGCCTCTTCCGACCATCAAGCATTTTATCCGTACTCCTGATGATGCATGGTTACTCACCACTGCGAT
CCCCGGAAAAACAGCATTCCAGGTATTAGAAGAATATCCTGATTCAGGTGAAAATATTGTTGATGCGCTG
GCAGTGTTCCTGCGCCGGTTGCATTCGATTCCTGTTTGTAATTGTCCTTTTAACAGCGATCGCGTATTTC
GTCTCGCTCAGGCGCAATCACGAATGAATAACGGTTTGGTTGATGCGAGTGATTTTGATGACGAGCGTAA
TGGCTGGCCTGTTGAACAAGTCTGGAAAGAAATGCATAAACTTTTGCCATTCTCACCGGATTCAGTCGTC
ACTCATGGTGATTTCTCACTTGATAACCTTATTTTTGACGAGGGGAAATTAATAGGTTGTATTGATGTTG
GACGAGTCGGAATCGCAGACCGATACCAGGATCTTGCCATCCTATGGAACTGCCTCGGTGAGTTTTCTCC
TTCATTACAGAAACGGCTTTTTCAAAAATATGGTATTGATAATCCTGATATGAATAAATTGCAGTTTCAT
TTGATGCTCGATGAGTTTTTCTAATCAGAATTGGTTAATTGGTTGTAACACTGGCAGAGCATTACGCTGA
CTTGACGGGACGGCGCAAGCTCATGACCAAAATCCCTTAACGTGAGTTACGCGTCGTTCCACTGAGCGTC
AGACCCCGTAGAAAAGATCAAAGGATCTTCTTGAGATCCTTTTTTTCTGCGCGTAATCTGCTGCTTGCAA
ACAAAAAAACCACCGCTACCAGCGGTGGTTTGTTTGCCGGATCAAGAGCTACCAACTCTTTTTCCGAAGG
TAACTGGCTTCAGCAGAGCGCAGATACCAAATACTGTCCTTCTAGTGTAGCCGTAGTTAGGCCACCACTT
CAAGAACTCTGTAGCACCGCCTACATACCTCGCTCTGCTAATCCTGTTACCAGTGGCTGCTGCCAGTGGC
GATAAGTCGTGTCTTACCGGGTTGGACTCAAGACGATAGTTACCGGATAAGGCGCAGCGGTCGGGCTGAA
CGGGGGGTTCGTGCACACAGCCCAGCTTGGAGCGAACGACCTACACCGAACTGAGATACCTACAGCGTGA
GCATTGAGAAAGCGCCACGCTTCCCGAAGGGAGAAAGGCGGACAGGTATCCGGTAAGCGGCAGGGTCGGA
ACAGGAGAGCGCACGAGGGAGCTTCCAGGGGGAAACGCCTGGTATCTTTATAGTCCTGTCGGGTTTCGCC
ACCTCTGACTTGAGCGTCGATTTTTGTGATGCTCGTCAGGGGGGCGGAGCCTATGGAAAAACGCCAGCAA
CGCGGCCTTTTTACGGTTCCTGGCCTTTTGCTGGCCTTTTGCTCACATGTT
