>Addgene plasmid #19595 | pCM1.107 | addgene partial sequence | sequence record 25343 | 19595 with pDONR201F (TCGCGTTAACGCTAGCATGGATCTC)
NNNNNNNNNNTTTTNACTGATAGTGNCCTGTTCGTTGCAACAAATTGATAAGCAATGCTTTTTTATAATG
CCAACTTTGTATAGAAAAGTTGATATATAAAAAAACTAGTTGAAAAAGTTTGTCACCGAAGATACGCCCG
GTCAGAGACAAATGGCACTTTGTCGACTGGATACCATGTCACTTTGGATACTTTGTCCCCAAAAATACCT
TGCCACCCTAAAAGTTTGTCCCCTCGGAATGAGGGCCAGTTACCAGTGGCCATAATCGTGTGATTATTAT
TTGGGATGTTCGAAGTGTTTGCTCCGCCCTTTCTGGATCACAATAGACAATTGCTTCTTCTACTTCTTGA
ATGTCTCATAATTCTTCTTATTTTTATCTAATTTATTGCTTCTCCTTTCTATTTTGTATATTAACTCCCA
AAAACGCCCATTCTTCCCCAAAACCATCTAAAACTTACCAATATTTCCCGATACCCCTGACAGGTTATCC
TGAATAATGATTGTGATTCTCAAATTTCTTCTAATCCCGTTAATTCCCCAAATATTCGAATGTAACTTTT
TTTGGAATTTTTTTGTTTTCTAGTTTATAAATAAACAATATGTTTGAAAAACAATCGTAANTTTGCGTTT
TAGATGGTTAAACGGTAGGAAGCTTAAGCTTCCTACAACATCCAAATACAATGCAATATTTTNNNNNNNT
NNNNAANNNNNCAAAACNNNNNNCNNNNNNNNGGNNNATTTAATGCAACTCNATAGAGGTTTATGGGGNN
NTAGTCTTCTGGAAATTGAATTATGTGATNNTGAATNATTTTAAAAAANCANTNCNANCNNACGATCGTC
GACGACNATCGNCCCT
